Addgene plasmid #118400: pBHDuet50F
Purpose: analysis of cis-splicing by mini inteins
Depositing lab: Hideo Iwai. Depositing organization: University of Helsinki. Publication: Structural Basis for the Persistence of Homing Endonucleases in Transcription Factor IIB Inteins. Iwai H, Mikula KM, Oeemig JS, Zhou D, Li M, Wlodawer A. J Mol Biol. 2017 Dec 8;429(24):3942-3956. doi: 10.1016/j.jmb.2017.10.016. Epub 2017 Oct 18. PubMed 29055778.
Backbone
  Vector backbone: pRSFDuet
  Backbone manufacturer: Novagen
  Vector type: Bacterial Expression
Growth in bacteria
  Bacterial resistance: Kanamycin, 50 μg/mL
  Growth temperature: 37°C
  Growth strain: DH5alpha
  Copy number: High Copy
Gene/Insert
  Gene/Insert name: MvuTFIIB mini intein
  Cloning method: Ligation Independent Cloning
Terms and licenses: Academic/Nonprofit Terms; Industry Terms: Not Available to Industry
How to cite: pBHDuet50F was a gift from Hideo Iwai (Addgene plasmid # 118400 ; http://n2t.net/addgene:118400 ; RRID:Addgene_118400)
