[The description below was written by a language model from this plasmid's Addgene catalogue record and pLannotate feature annotations shown in this document.]
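Description:
pBHDuet50F is a bacterial expression plasmid built on the pRSFDuet backbone for analysing cis-splicing by mini inteins. It replicates in E. coli from the RSF 1030 origin, which is compatible with other common origins and so allows co-maintenance with additional plasmids. The record lists it as high copy. Selection is by kanamycin through an aminoglycoside phosphotransferase (KanR) gene. The plasmid also carries lacI with its own promoter, supplying the lac repressor that keeps expression off until an inducer such as IPTG is added.

The expression cassette is driven by a T7 promoter with an adjacent lac operator and the T7 gene 10 ribosome binding site, so it needs a host that supplies T7 RNA polymerase, and it ends at a T7 terminator. The annotated open reading frame begins with a short match to a His-containing tag and a thrombin cleavage site. These are followed by a GB1 domain (the B1 domain of streptococcal protein G), a region with homology to archaeal transcription factor IIB, and then a second GB1 domain. The TFIIB-like region presumably corresponds to the catalogued MvuTFIIB mini intein insert, although the annotation tool matched it to the Methanocaldococcus jannaschii homologue and covers only part of the interval between the two GB1 domains. Flanking an intein with two small soluble domains is a typical cis-splicing reporter design: the unspliced precursor, the ligated GB1–GB1 product and the excised intein differ in size and can be distinguished after expression.

Downstream S-Tag and SET1 fragments are likely vector remnants. The short eft-3 promoter, TcR and extra AmpR promoter fragments are probably incidental annotation matches rather than functional elements. The record does not state the source organism of the insert.
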