Features (pLannotate 1.2.2; 21 found; start..end, strand, type, name):
      1..19      +  promoter       T7 promoter: promoter for bacteriophage T7 RNA polymerase
     20..44      +  protein_bind   lac operator: The lac repressor binds to the lac operator to inhibit transcription in E. coli. This inhibition can be relieved by adding lactose or isopropyl-β-D-thiogalactopyranoside (IPTG). lac repressor encoded by lacI
     59..81      +  RBS            RBS: efficient ribosome binding site from bacteriophage T7 gene 10 (Olins and Rangwala, 1989)
    100..116     +  CDS            capTEV™ (fragment): composite tag for in vivo biotinylation, TEV protease cleavage, and 6xHis tagging
    127..144     +  CDS            thrombin site: thrombin recognition and cleavage site
    154..311     +  CDS            GB1 (fragment): B1 domain of Streptococcal protein G effective as a solubilizing fusion partner (Cheng and Patel, 2004)
    319..711     +  CDS            tfb (fragment): TF2B_METJA - Experimental evidence at protein level: Swiss-Prot protein existence level 1. Stabilizes TBP binding to an archaeal box-A promoter. Also responsible for recruiting RNA polymerase II to the pre-initiation complex (DNA-TBP-TFIIB). From Methanocaldococcus jannaschii (strain ATCC 43067 / DSM 2661 / JAL-1 / JCM 10045 / NBRC 100440) (Methanococcus jannaschii).
    775..797     -  promoter       eft-3 promoter (fragment): eft-3; promoter for the C. elegans elongation factor 1α gene (Mitrovich and Anderson, 2000)
    913..1070    +  CDS            GB1 (fragment): B1 domain of Streptococcal protein G effective as a solubilizing fusion partner (Cheng and Patel, 2004)
   1108..1149    +  CDS            S-Tag (fragment): affinity and epitope tag derived from pancreatic ribonuclease A
   1179..1196    +  CDS            SET1 (fragment): solubility-enhancement tag derived from T7 phage gene 10B
   1204..1251    +  terminator     T7 terminator: transcription terminator for bacteriophage T7 RNA polymerase
   1415..1472    +  promoter       AmpR promoter (fragment): bla
   1481..2296    -  CDS            KanR: aminoglycoside phosphotransferase; aph(3')-Ia; confers resistance to kanamycin in bacteria or G418 (Geneticin®) in eukaryotes
   2297..2388    -  promoter       AmpR promoter: bla
   2404..3153    -  rep_origin     RSF ori: Plasmids containing the RSF 1030 origin of replication can be propagated in E. coli cells that contain additional plasmids with compatible origins.
   3236..3300    -  CDS            TcR (fragment): tetracycline efflux protein; tet; confers resistance to tetracycline
   3315..3336    -  protein_bind   CAP binding site: CAP binding activates transcription in the presence of cAMP. E. coli catabolite activator protein
   3349..4431    -  CDS            lacI: lac repressor; lacI; The lac repressor binds to the lac operator to inhibit transcription in E. coli. This inhibition can be relieved by adding lactose or isopropyl-β-D-thiogalactopyranoside (IPTG).
   4432..4509    -  promoter       lacI promoter: lacI
   4517..4552    -  CDS            TcR (fragment): tetracycline efflux protein; tet; confers resistance to tetracycline
>Addgene plasmid #118400 | pBHDuet50F | addgene full sequence | sequence record 229634 | Addgene NGS Result
TAATACGACTCACTATAGGGGAATTGTGAGCGGATAACAATTCCCCTGTAGAAATAATTTTGTTTAACTT
TAATAAGGAGATATACCATGGGCAGCAGCCATCATCATCATCATCACAGCAGCGGCCTGGTGCCGCGCGG
CAGCCTAGGACAGTACAAACTTATCCTGAACGGTAAAACCCTGAAAGGTGAAACCACCACCGAAGCTGTT
GACGCTGCTACCGCGGAAAAAGTTTTCAAACAGTACGCTAACGACAACGGTGTTGACGGTGAATGGACCT
ACGACGACGCTACCAAAACCTACACCGTAACGGAAGGATCCTACAGTGTTGATTATAGCGAACCCATCAT
TATTAAAGAAAAAGGAGAAATAAAGGTTGTTAAAATTGGAGAACTTATAGATGAAATTATTAAAAACTCA
AAAAACGTTAGGAAAGATGGTATTTTAGAGATAGCAAGATGTAAAGACGTTGAAGTTATTGCCTTTGATA
GTAATTATAAATTTAAATTTATGCCTGTTTCAGAGGTCTCAAGGCATCCAGTCAGTGAGATGTTTGAGAT
CGTTGTTGAGGGAAATAAGAAGGTTAGAGTTACTGGAAGCCATAGCGTTTTCACTGTAAAAGATAATGAA
GTAGTTCCAATAAGAGTCGATGATCTAAGGGTTGGAGATATACTGGTTTTAGCAAAAGAATTGCCGAATA
TTGAAGAAAATAGAAAACTCGAGCCGAATATTGAAGAAAATAGAAAACTCGAAAAACTTATCAACTCTGA
TTTCATATTCTTAAAAATTAAAAAAATTAATAAGGTAGAGCCAACCAATGGATATGCTTATGATTTAACC
GTTCCAAATGCAGAAAACTTCATTGCTGGATTTGGAGGATTTGTTTTACACAACACCATCCACGGTACCC
AGTACAAACTTATCCTGAACGGTAAAACCCTGAAAGGTGAAACCACCACCGAAGCTGTTGACGCTGCTAC
CGCGGAAAAAGTTTTCAAACAGTACGCTAACGACAACGGTGTTGACGGTGAATGGACCTACGACGACGCT
ACCAAAACCTACACCGTAACGGAATAAGCTTGGCTGTTTTGGCGGCTCGAGTCTGGTAAAGAAACCGCTG
CTGCGAAATTTGAACGCCAGCACATGGACTCGTCTACTAGCGCAGCTTAATTAACCTAGGCTGCTGCCAC
CGCTGAGCAATAACTAGCATAACCCCTTGGGGCCTCTAAACGGGTCTTGAGGGGTTTTTTGCTGAAACCT
CAGGCATTTGAGAAGCACACGGTCACACTGCTTCCGGTAGTCAATAAACCGGTAAACCAGCAATAGACAT
AAGCGGCTATTTAACGACCCTGCCCTGAACCGACGACAAGCTGACGACCGGGTCTCCGCAAGTGGCACTT
TTCGGGGAAATGTGCGCGGAACCCCTATTTGTTTATTTTTCTAAATACATTCAAATATGTATCCGCTCAT
GAATTAATTCTTAGAAAAACTCATCGAGCATCAAATGAAACTGCAATTTATTCATATCAGGATTATCAAT
ACCATATTTTTGAAAAAGCCGTTTCTGTAATGAAGGAGAAAACTCACCGAGGCAGTTCCATAGGATGGCA
AGATCCTGGTATCGGTCTGCGATTCCGACTCGTCCAACATCAATACAACCTATTAATTTCCCCTCGTCAA
AAATAAGGTTATCAAGTGAGAAATCACCATGAGTGACGACTGAATCCGGTGAGAATGGCAAAAGTTTATG
CATTTCTTTCCAGACTTGTTCAACAGGCCAGCCATTACGCTCGTCATCAAAATCACTCGCATCAACCAAA
CCGTTATTCATTCGTGATTGCGCCTGAGCGAGACGAAATACGCGGTCGCTGTTAAAAGGACAATTACAAA
CAGGAATCGAATGCAACCGGCGCAGGAACACTGCCAGCGCATCAACAATATTTTCACCTGAATCAGGATA
TTCTTCTAATACCTGGAATGCTGTTTTCCCGGGGATCGCAGTGGTGAGTAACCATGCATCATCAGGAGTA
CGGATAAAATGCTTGATGGTCGGAAGAGGCATAAATTCCGTCAGCCAGTTTAGTCTGACCATCTCATCTG
TAACATCATTGGCAACGCTACCTTTGCCATGTTTCAGAAACAACTCTGGCGCATCGGGCTTCCCATACAA
TCGATAGATTGTCGCACCTGATTGCCCGACATTATCGCGAGCCCATTTATACCCATATAAATCAGCATCC
ATGTTGGAATTTAATCGCGGCCTAGAGCAAGACGTTTCCCGTTGAATATGGCTCATACTCTTCCTTTTTC
AATATTATTGAAGCATTTATCAGGGTTATTGTCTCATGAGCGGATACATATTTGAATGTATTTAGAAAAA
TAAACAAATAGGCATGCAGCGCTCTTCCGCTTCCTCGCTCACTGACTCGCTACGCTCGGTCGTTCGACTG
CGGCGAGCGGTGTCAGCTCACTCAAAAGCGGTAATACGGTTATCCACAGAATCAGGGGATAAAGCCGGAA
AGAACATGTGAGCAAAAAGCAAAGCACCGGAAGAAGCCAACGCCGCAGGCGTTTTTCCATAGGCTCCGCC
CCCCTGACGAGCATCACAAAAATCGACGCTCAAGCCAGAGGTGGCGAAACCCGACAGGACTATAAAGATA
CCAGGCGTTTCCCCCTGGAAGCTCCCTCGTGCGCTCTCCTGTTCCGACCCTGCCGCTTACCGGATACCTG
TCCGCCTTTCTCCCTTCGGGAAGCGTGGCGCTTTCTCATAGCTCACGCTGTTGGTATCTCAGTTCGGTGT
AGGTCGTTCGCTCCAAGCTGGGCTGTGTGCACGAACCCCCCGTTCAGCCCGACCGCTGCGCCTTATCCGG
TAACTATCGTCTTGAGTCCAACCCGGTAAGACACGACTTATCGCCACTGGCAGCAGCCATTGGTAACTGA
TTTAGAGGACTTTGTCTTGAAGTTATGCACCTGTTAAGGCTAAACTGAAAGAACAGATTTTGGTGAGTGC
GGTCCTCCAACCCACTTACCTTGGTTCAAAGAGTTGGTAGCTCAGCGAACCTTGAGAAAACCACCGTTGG
TAGCGGTGGTTTTTCTTTATTTATGAGATGATGAATCAATCGGTCTATCAAGTCAACGAACAGCTATTCC
GTTACTCTAGATTTCAGTGCAATTTATCTCTTCAAATGTAGCACCTGAAGTCAGCCCCATACGATATAAG
TTGTAATTCTCATGTTAGTCATGCCCCGCGCCCACCGGAAGGAGCTGACTGGGTTGAAGGCTCTCAAGGG
CATCGGTCGAGATCCCGGTGCCTAATGAGTGAGCTAACTTACATTAATTGCGTTGCGCTCACTGCCCGCT
TTCCAGTCGGGAAACCTGTCGTGCCAGCTGCATTAATGAATCGGCCAACGCGCGGGGAGAGGCGGTTTGC
GTATTGGGCGCCAGGGTGGTTTTTCTTTTCACCAGTGAGACGGGCAACAGCTGATTGCCCTTCACCGCCT
GGCCCTGAGAGAGTTGCAGCAAGCGGTCCACGCTGGTTTGCCCCAGCAGGCGAAAATCCTGTTTGATGGT
GGTTAACGGCGGGATATAACATGAGCTGTCTTCGGTATCGTCGTATCCCACTACCGAGATGTCCGCACCA
ACGCGCAGCCCGGACTCGGTAATGGCGCGCATTGCGCCCAGCGCCATCTGATCGTTGGCAACCAGCATCG
CAGTGGGAACGATGCCCTCATTCAGCATTTGCATGGTTTGTTGAAAACCGGACATGGCACTCCAGTCGCC
TTCCCGTTCCGCTATCGGCTGAATTTGATTGCGAGTGAGATATTTATGCCAGCCAGCCAGACGCAGACGC
GCCGAGACAGAACTTAATGGGCCCGCTAACAGCGCGATTTGCTGGTGACCCAATGCGACCAGATGCTCCA
CGCCCAGTCGCGTACCGTCTTCATGGGAGAAAATAATACTGTTGATGGGTGTCTGGTCAGAGACATCAAG
AAATAACGCCGGAACATTAGTGCAGGCAGCTTCCACAGCAATGGCATCCTGGTCATCCAGCGGATAGTTA
ATGATCAGCCCACTGACGCGTTGCGCGAGAAGATTGTGCACCGCCGCTTTACAGGCTTCGACGCCGCTTC
GTTCTACCATCGACACCACCACGCTGGCACCCAGTTGATCGGCGCGAGATTTAATCGCCGCGACAATTTG
CGACGGCGCGTGCAGGGCCAGACTGGAGGTGGCAACGCCAATCAGCAACGACTGTTTGCCCGCCAGTTGT
TGTGCCACGCGGTTGGGAATGTAATTCAGCTCCGCCATCGCCGCTTCCACTTTTTCCCGCGTTTTCGCAG
AAACGTGGCTGGCCTGGTTCACCACGCGGGAAACGGTCTGATAAGAGACACCGGCATACTCTGCGACATC
GTATAACGTTACTGGTTTCACATTCACCACCCTGAATTGACTCTCTTCCGGGCGCTATCATGCCATACCG
CGAAAGGTTTTGCGCCATTCGATGGTGTCCGGGATCTCGACGCTCTCCCTTATGCGACTCCTGCATTAGG
AAAT
